>Addgene plasmid #116287 | pHAGE-EGFR-P699S | addgene full sequence | sequence record 250659 | Addgene NGS Result
TCCCAACCCCGAGGGGACCCGACAGGCCCGAAGGAATAGAAGAAGAAGGTGGAGAGAGAGACAGAGACAG
ATCCATTCGATTAGTGAACGGATCTCGACGGTATCGCCGAATTCACAAATGGCAGTATTCATCCACAATT
TTAAAAGAAAAGGGGGGATTGGGGGGTACAGTGCAGGGGAAAGAATAGTAGACATAATAGCAACAGACAT
ACAAACTAAAGAATTACAAAAACAAATTACAAAAATTCAAAATTTTCGGGTTTATTACAGGGACAGCAGA
GATCCAGTTTGGACTAGTCGTGAGGCTCCGGTGCCCGTCAGTGGGCAGAGCGCACATCGCCCACAGTCCC
CGAGAAGTTGGGGGGAGGGGTCGGCAATTGAACCGGTGCCTAGAGAAGGTGGCGCGGGGTAAACTGGGAA
AGTGATGTCGTGTACTGGCTCCGCCTTTTTCCCGAGGGTGGGGGAGAACCGTATATAAGTGCAGTAGTCG
CCGTGAACGTTCTTTTTCGCAACGGGTTTGCCGCCAGAACACAGGTAAGTGCCGTGTGTGGTTCCCGCGG
GCCTGGCCTCTTTACGGGTTATGGCCCTTGCGTGCCTTGAATTACTTCCACCTGGCTGCAGTACGTGATT
CTTGATCCCGAGCTTCGGGTTGGAAGTGGGTGGGAGAGTTCGAGGCCTTGCGCTTAAGGAGCCCCTTCGC
CTCGTGCTTGAGTTGAGGCCTGGCCTGGGCGCTGGGGCCGCCGCGTGCGAATCTGGTGGCACCTTCGCGC
CTGTCTCGCTGCTTTCGATAAGTCTCTAGCCATTTAAAATTTTTGATGACCTGCTGCGACGCTTTTTTTC
TGGCAAGATAGTCTTGTAAATGCGGGCCAAGATCTGCACACTGGTATTTCGGTTTTTGGGGCCGCGGGCG
GCGACGGGGCCCGTGCGTCCCAGCGCACATGTTCGGCGAGGCGGGGCCTGCGAGCGCGGCCACCGAGAAT
CGGACGGGGGTAGTCTCAAGCTGGCCGGCCTGCTCTGGTGCCTGGCCTCGCGCCGCCGTGTATCGCCCCG
CCCTGGGCGGCAAGGCTGGCCCGGTCGGCACCAGTTGCGTGAGCGGAAAGATGGCCGCTTCCCGGCCCTG
CTGCAGGGAGCTCAAAATGGAGGACGCGGCGCTCGGGAGAGCGGGCGGGTGAGTCACCCACACAAAGGAA
AAGGGCCTTTCCGTCCTCAGCCGTCGCTTCATGTGACTCCACGGAGTACCGGGCGCCGTCCAGGCACCTC
GATTAGTTCTCGAGCTTTTGGAGTACGTCGTCTTTAGGTTGGGGGGAGGGGTTTTATGCGATGGAGTTTC
CCCACACTGAGTGGGTGGAGACTGAAGTTAGGCCAGCTTGGCACTTGATGTAATTCTCCTTGGAATTTGC
CCTTTTTGAGTTTGGATCTTGGTTCATTCTCAAGCCTCAGACAGTGGTTCAAAGTTTTTTTCTTCCATTT
CAGGTGTCGTGAAGCGGCCCTGCAGATATCAACAAGTTTGTACAAAAAAGCAGGCACCATGCGACCCTCC
GGGACGGCCGGGGCAGCGCTCCTGGCGCTGCTGGCTGCGCTCTGCCCGGCGAGTCGGGCTCTGGAGGAAA
AGAAAGTTTGCCAAGGCACGAGTAACAAGCTCACGCAGTTGGGCACTTTTGAAGATCATTTTCTCAGCCT
CCAGAGGATGTTCAATAACTGTGAGGTGGTCCTTGGGAATTTGGAAATTACCTATGTGCAGAGGAATTAT
GATCTTTCCTTCTTAAAGACCATCCAGGAGGTGGCTGGTTATGTCCTCATTGCCCTCAACACAGTGGAGC
GAATTCCTTTGGAAAACCTGCAGATCATCAGAGGAAATATGTACTACGAAAATTCCTATGCCTTAGCAGT
CTTATCTAACTATGATGCAAATAAAACCGGACTGAAGGAGCTGCCCATGAGAAATTTACAGGAAATCCTG
CATGGCGCCGTGCGGTTCAGCAACAACCCTGCCCTGTGCAACGTGGAGAGCATCCAGTGGCGGGACATAG
TCAGCAGTGACTTTCTCAGCAACATGTCGATGGACTTCCAGAACCACCTGGGCAGCTGCCAAAAGTGTGA
TCCAAGCTGTCCCAATGGGAGCTGCTGGGGTGCAGGAGAGGAGAACTGCCAGAAACTGACCAAAATCATC
TGTGCCCAGCAGTGCTCCGGGCGCTGCCGTGGCAAGTCCCCCAGTGACTGCTGCCACAACCAGTGTGCTG
CAGGCTGCACAGGCCCCCGGGAGAGCGACTGCCTGGTCTGCCGCAAATTCCGAGACGAAGCCACGTGCAA
GGACACCTGCCCCCCACTCATGCTCTACAACCCCACCACGTACCAGATGGATGTGAACCCCGAGGGCAAA
TACAGCTTTGGTGCCACCTGCGTGAAGAAGTGTCCCCGTAATTATGTGGTGACAGATCACGGCTCGTGCG
TCCGAGCCTGTGGGGCCGACAGCTATGAGATGGAGGAAGACGGCGTCCGCAAGTGTAAGAAGTGCGAAGG
GCCTTGCCGCAAAGTGTGTAACGGAATAGGTATTGGTGAATTTAAAGACTCACTCTCCATAAATGCTACG
AATATTAAACACTTCAAAAACTGCACCTCCATCAGTGGCGATCTCCACATCCTGCCGGTGGCATTTAGGG
GTGACTCCTTCACACATACTCCTCCTCTGGATCCACAGGAACTGGATATTCTGAAAACCGTAAAGGAAAT
CACAGGGTTTTTGCTGATTCAGGCTTGGCCTGAAAACAGGACGGACCTCCATGCCTTTGAGAACCTAGAA
ATCATACGCGGCAGGACCAAGCAACATGGTCAGTTTTCTCTTGCAGTCGTCAGCCTGAACATAACATCCT
TGGGATTACGCTCCCTCAAGGAGATAAGTGATGGAGATGTGATAATTTCAGGAAACAAAAATTTGTGCTA
TGCAAATACAATAAACTGGAAAAAACTGTTTGGGACCTCCGGTCAGAAAACCAAAATTATAAGCAACAGA
GGTGAAAACAGCTGCAAGGCCACAGGCCAGGTCTGCCATGCCTTGTGCTCCCCCGAGGGCTGCTGGGGCC
CGGAGCCCAGGGACTGCGTCTCTTGCCGGAATGTCAGCCGAGGCAGGGAATGCGTGGACAAGTGCAACCT
TCTGGAGGGTGAGCCAAGGGAGTTTGTGGAGAACTCTGAGTGCATACAGTGCCACCCAGAGTGCCTGCCT
CAGGCCATGAACATCACCTGCACAGGACGGGGACCAGACAACTGTATCCAGTGTGCCCACTACATTGACG
GCCCCCACTGCGTCAAGACCTGCCCGGCAGGAGTCATGGGAGAAAACAACACCCTGGTCTGGAAGTACGC
AGACGCCGGCCATGTGTGCCACCTGTGCCATCCAAACTGCACCTACGGATGCACTGGGCCAGGTCTTGAA
GGCTGTCCAACGAATGGGCCTAAGATCCCGTCCATCGCCACTGGGATGGTGGGGGCCCTCCTCTTGCTGC
TGGTGGTGGCCCTGGGGATCGGCCTCTTCATGCGAAGGCGCCACATCGTTCGGAAGCGCACGCTGCGGAG
GCTGCTGCAGGAGAGGGAGCTTGTGGAGCCTCTTACACCCAGTGGAGAAGCTTCCAACCAAGCTCTCTTG
AGGATCTTGAAGGAAACTGAATTCAAAAAGATCAAAGTGCTGGGCTCCGGTGCGTTCGGCACGGTGTATA
AGGGACTCTGGATCCCAGAAGGTGAGAAAGTTAAAATTCCCGTCGCTATCAAGGAATTAAGAGAAGCAAC
ATCTCCGAAAGCCAACAAGGAAATCCTCGATGAAGCCTACGTGATGGCCAGCGTGGACAACCCCCACGTG
TGCCGCCTGCTGGGCATCTGCCTCACCTCCACCGTGCAGCTCATCACGCAGCTCATGCCCTTCGGCTGCC
TCCTGGACTATGTCCGGGAACACAAAGACAATATTGGCTCCCAGTACCTGCTCAACTGGTGTGTGCAGAT
CGCAAAGGGCATGAACTACTTGGAGGACCGTCGCTTGGTGCACCGCGACCTGGCAGCCAGGAACGTACTG
GTGAAAACACCGCAGCATGTCAAGATCACAGATTTTGGGCTGGCCAAACTGCTGGGTGCGGAAGAGAAAG
AATACCATGCAGAAGGAGGCAAAGTGCCTATCAAGTGGATGGCATTGGAATCAATTTTACACAGAATCTA
TACCCACCAGAGTGATGTCTGGAGCTACGGGGTGACCGTTTGGGAGTTGATGACCTTTGGATCCAAGCCA
TATGACGGAATCCCTGCCAGCGAGATCTCCTCCATCCTGGAGAAAGGAGAACGCCTCCCTCAGCCACCCA
TATGTACCATCGATGTCTACATGATCATGGTCAAGTGCTGGATGATAGACGCAGATAGTCGCCCAAAGTT
CCGTGAGTTGATCATCGAATTCTCCAAAATGGCCCGAGACCCCCAGCGCTACCTTGTCATTCAGGGGGAT
GAAAGAATGCATTTGCCAAGTCCTACAGACTCCAACTTCTACCGTGCCCTGATGGATGAAGAAGACATGG
ACGACGTGGTGGATGCCGACGAGTACCTCATCCCACAGCAGGGCTTCTTCAGCAGCCCCTCCACGTCACG
GACTCCCCTCCTGAGCTCTCTGAGTGCAACCAGCAACAATTCCACCGTGGCTTGCATTGATAGAAATGGG
CTGCAAAGCTGTCCCATCAAGGAAGACAGCTTCTTGCAGCGATACAGCTCAGACCCCACAGGCGCCTTGA
CTGAGGACAGCATAGACGACACCTTCCTCCCAGTGCCTGAATACATAAACCAGTCCGTTCCCAAAAGGCC
CGCTGGCTCTGTGCAGAATCCTGTCTATCACAATCAGCCTCTGAACCCCGCGCCCAGCAGAGACCCACAC
TACCAGGACCCCCACAGCACTGCAGTGGGCAACCCCGAGTATCTCAACACTGTCCAGCCCACCTGTGTCA
ACAGCACATTCGACAGCCCTGCCCACTGGGCCCAGAAAGGCAGCCACCAAATTAGCCTGGACAACCCTGA
CTACCAGCAGGACTTCTTTCCCAAGGAAGCCAAGCCAAATGGCATCTTTAAGGGCTCCACAGCTGAAAAT
GCAGAATACCTAAGGGTCGCGCCACAAAGCAGTGAATTTATTGGAGCATAGAACCCAGCTTTCTTGTACA
AAGTGGTGATATCCAATTAACCCTCACTAAAGGAATTAGAAGTAAGTAGAGTTTAAGCCCTATAGTGAGT
CGTATTACCACCCAACTTTTCTATACAAAGTGGTTGATATCCAGCACAGTGGCGGCCGCTCGAGTCTAGA
GGGCCCGCGGTTCGAAGGTAAGCCTATCCCTAACCCTCTCCTCGGTCTCGATTCTACGCGTACCGGTTAG
TAATGAGATCCCTCCCCCCCCCCTAACGTTACTGGCCGAAGCCGCTTGGAATAAGGCCGGTGTGCGTTTG
TCTATATGTTATTTTCCACCATATTGCCGTCTTTTGGCAATGTGAGGGCCCGGAAACCTGGCCCTGTCTT
CTTGACGAGCATTCCTAGGGGTCTTTCCCCTCTCGCCAAAGGAATGCAAGGTCTGTTGAATGTCGTGAAG
GAAGCAGTTCCTCTGGAAGCTTCTTGAAGACAAACAACGTCTGTAGCGACCCTTTGCAGGCAGCGGAACC
CCCCACCTGGCGACAGGTGCCTCTGCGGCCAAAAGCCACGTGTATAAGATACACCTGCAAAGGCGGCACA
ACCCCAGTGCCACGTTGTGAGTTGGATAGTTGTGGAAAGAGTCAAATGGCTCTCCTCAAGCGTATTCAAC
AAGGGGCTGAAGGATGCCCAGAAGGTACCCCATTGTATGGGATCTGATCTGGGGCCTCGGTGCACATGCT
TTACATGTGTTTAGTCGAGGTTAAAAAAACGTCTAGGCCCCCCGAACCACGGGGACGTGGTTTTCCTTTG
AAAAACACGATGATAATATGGCCACACATATGACCGAGTACAAGCCCACGGTGCGCCTCGCCACCCGCGA
CGACGTCCCCAGGGCCGTACGCACCCTCGCCGCCGCGTTCGCCGACTACCCCGCCACGCGCCACACCGTC
GATCCGGACCGCCACATCGAGCGGGTCACCGAGCTGCAAGAACTCTTCCTCACGCGCGTCGGGCTCGACA
TCGGCAAGGTGTGGGTCGCGGACGACGGCGCCGCGGTGGCGGTCTGGACCACGCCGGAGAGCGTCGAAGC
GGGGGCGGTGTTCGCCGAGATCGGCCCGCGCATGGCCGAGTTGAGCGGTTCCCGGCTGGCCGCGCAGCAA
CAGATGGAAGGCCTCCTGGCGCCGCACCGGCCCAAGGAGCCCGCGTGGTTCCTGGCCACCGTCGGCGTCT
CGCCCGACCACCAGGGCAAGGGTCTGGGCAGCGCCGTCGTGCTCCCCGGAGTGGAGGCGGCCGAGCGCGC
CGGGGTGCCCGCCTTCCTGGAGACCTCCGCGCCCCGCAACCTCCCCTTCTACGAGCGGCTCGGCTTCACC
GTCACCGCCGACGTCGAGGTGCCCGAAGGACCGCGCACCTGGTGCATGACCCGCAAGCCCGGTGCCTAAA
TCGATAGATCCTAATCAACCTCTGGATTACAAAATTTGTGAAAGATTGACTGGTATTCTTAACTATGTTG
CTCCTTTTACGCTATGTGGATACGCTGCTTTAATGCCTTTGTATCATGCTATTGCTTCCCGTATGGCTTT
CATTTTCTCCTCCTTGTATAAATCCTGGTTGCTGTCTCTTTATGAGGAGTTGTGGCCCGTTGTCAGGCAA
CGTGGCGTGGTGTGCACTGTGTTTGCTGACGCAACCCCCACTGGTTGGGGCATTGCCACCACCTGTCAGC
TCCTTTCCGGGACTTTCGCTTTCCCCCTCCCTATTGCCACGGCGGAACTCATCGCCGCCTGCCTTGCCCG
CTGCTGGACAGGGGCTCGGCTGTTGGGCACTGACAATTCCGTGGTGTTGTCGGGGAAATCATCGTCCTTT
CCTTGGCTGCTCGCCTGTGTTGCCACCTGGATTCTGCGCGGGACGTCCTTCTGCTACGTCCCTTCGGCCC
TCAATCCAGCGGACCTTCCTTCCCGCGGCCTGCTGCCGGCTCTGCGGCCTCTTCCGCGTCTTCGCCTTCG
CCCTCAGACGAGTCGGATCTCCCTTTGGGCCGCCTCCCCGCCTGAGATCCTTTAAGACCAATGACTTACA
AGGCAGCTGTAGATCTTAGCCACTTTTTAAAAGAAAAGGGGGGACTGGAAGGGCTAATTCACTCCCAACG
AAGACAAGATCTGCTTTTTGCTTGTACTGGGTCTCTCTGGTTAGACCAGATCTGAGCCTGGGAGCTCTCT
GGCTAACTAGGGAACCCACTGCTTAAGCCTCAATAAAGCTTGCCTTGAGTGCTTCAAGTAGTGTGTGCCC
GTCTGTTGTGTGACTCTGGTAACTAGAGATCCCTCAGACCCTTTTAGTCAGTGTGGAAAATCTCTAGCAG
TAGTAGTTCATGTCATCTTATTATTCAGTATTTATAACTTGCAAAGAAATGAATATCAGAGAGTGAGAGG
CCCGGGTTAATTAAGGAAAGGGCTAGATCATTCTTGAAGACGAAAGGGCCTCGTGATACGCCTATTTTTA
TAGGTTAATGTCATGATAATAATGGTTTCTTAGACGTCAGGTGGCACTTTTCGGGGAAATGTGCGCGGAA
CCCCTATTTGTTTATTTTTCTAAATACATTCAAATATGTATCCGCTCATGAGACAATAACCCTGATAAAT
GCTTCAATAATATTGAAAAAGGAAGAGTATGAGTATTCAACATTTCCGTGTCGCCCTTATTCCCTTTTTT
GCGGCATTTTGCCTTCCTGTTTTTGCTCACCCAGAAACGCTGGTGAAAGTAAAAGATGCTGAAGATCAGT
TGGGTGCACGAGTGGGTTACATCGAACTGGATCTCAACAGCGGTAAGATCCTTGAGAGTTTTCGCCCCGA
AGAACGTTTTCCAATGATGAGCACTTTTAAAGTTCTGCTATGTGGCGCGGTATTATCCCGTGTTGACGCC
GGGCAAGAGCAACTCGGTCGCCGCATACACTATTCTCAGAATGACTTGGTTGAGTACTCACCAGTCACAG
AAAAGCATCTTACGGATGGCATGACAGTAAGAGAATTATGCAGTGCTGCCATAACCATGAGTGATAACAC
TGCGGCCAACTTACTTCTGACAACGATCGGAGGACCGAAGGAGCTAACCGCTTTTTTGCACAACATGGGG
GATCATGTAACTCGCCTTGATCGTTGGGAACCGGAGCTGAATGAAGCCATACCAAACGACGAGCGTGACA
CCACGATGCCTGTAGCAATGGCAACAACGTTGCGCAAACTATTAACTGGCGAACTACTTACTCTAGCTTC
CCGGCAACAATTAATAGACTGGATGGAGGCGGATAAAGTTGCAGGACCACTTCTGCGCTCGGCCCTTCCG
GCTGGCTGGTTTATTGCTGATAAATCTGGAGCCGGTGAGCGTGGGTCTCGCGGTATCATTGCAGCACTGG
GGCCAGATGGTAAGCCCTCCCGTATCGTAGTTATCTACACGACGGGGAGTCAGGCAACTATGGATGAACG
AAATAGACAGATCGCTGAGATAGGTGCCTCACTGATTAAGCATTGGTAACTGTCAGACCAAGTTTACTCA
TATATACTTTAGATTGATTTAAAACTTCATTTTTAATTTAAAAGGATCTAGGTGAAGATCCTTTTTGATA
ATCTCATGACCAAAATCCCTTAACGTGAGTTTTCGTTCCACTGAGCGTCAGACCCCGTAGAAAAGATCAA
AGGATCTTCTTGAGATCCTTTTTTTCTGCGCGTAATCTGCTGCTTGCAAACAAAAAAACCACCGCTACCA
GCGGTGGTTTGTTTGCCGGATCAAGAGCTACCAACTCTTTTTCCGAAGGTAACTGGCTTCAGCAGAGCGC
AGATACCAAATACTGTTCTTCTAGTGTAGCCGTAGTTAGGCCACCACTTCAAGAACTCTGTAGCACCGCC
TACATACCTCGCTCTGCTAATCCTGTTACCAGTGGCTGCTGCCAGTGGCGATAAGTCGTGTCTTACCGGG
TTGGACTCAAGACGATAGTTACCGGATAAGGCGCAGCGGTCGGGCTGAACGGGGGGTTCGTGCACACAGC
CCAGCTTGGAGCGAACGACCTACACCGAACTGAGATACCTACAGCGTGAGCTATGAGAAAGCGCCACGCT
TCCCGAAGGGAGAAAGGCGGACAGGTATCCGGTAAGCGGCAGGGTCGGAACAGGAGAGCGCACGAGGGAG
CTTCCAGGGGGAAACGCCTGGTATCTTTATAGTCCTGTCGGGTTTCGCCACCTCTGACTTGAGCGTCGAT
TTTTGTGATGCTCGTCAGGGGGGCGGAGCCTATGGAAAAACGCCAGCAACGCGGCCTTTTTACGGTTCCT
GGCCTTTTGCTGGCCTTTTGCTCACATGTTCTTTCCTGCGTTATCCCCTGATTCTGTGGATAACCGTATT
ACCGCCTTTGAGTGAGCTGATACCGCTCGCCGCAGCCGAACGACCGAGCGCAGCGAGTCAGTGAGCGAGG
AAGCGGAAGAGCGCCCAATACGCAAACCGCCTCTCCCCGCGCGTTGGCCGATTCATTAATGCAGCAAGCT
CATGGCTGACTAATTTTTTTTATTTATGCAGAGGCCGAGGCCGCCTCGGCCTCTGAGCTATTCCAGAAGT
AGTGAGGAGGCTTTTTTGGAGGCCTAGGCTTTTGCAAAAAGCTCCCCGTGGCACGACAGGTTTCCCGACT
GGAAAGCGGGCAGTGAGCGCAACGCAATTAATGTGAGTTAGCTCACTCATTAGGCACCCCAGGCTTTACA
CTTTATGCTTCCGGCTCGTATGTTGTGTGGAATTGTGAGCGGATAACAATTTCACACAGGAAACAGCTAT
GACATGATTACGAATTTCACAAATAAAGCATTTTTTTCACTGCATTCTAGTTGTGGTTTGTCCAAACTCA
TCAATGTATCTTATCATGTCTGGATCAACTGGATAACTCAAGCTAACCAAAATCATCCCAAACTTCCCAC
CCCATACCCTATTACCACTGCCAATTACCTGTGGTTTCATTTACTCTAAACCTGTGATTCCTCTGAATTA
TTTTCATTTTAAAGAAATTGTATTTGTTAAATATGTACTACAAACTTAGTAGTTGGAAGGGCTAATTCAC
TCCCAAAGAAGACAAGATATCCTTGATCTGTGGATCTACCACACACAAGGCTACTTCCCTGATTAGCAGA
ACTACACACCAGGGCCAGGGGTCAGATATCCACTGACCTTTGGATGGTGCTACAAGCTAGTACCAGTTGA
GCCAGATAAGGTAGAAGAGGCCAATAAAGGAGAGAACACCAGCTTGTTACACCCTGTGAGCCTGCATGGG
ATGGATGACCCGGAGAGAGAAGTGTTAGAGTGGAGGTTTGACAGCCGCCTAGCATTTCATCACGTGGCCC
GAGAGCTGCATCCGGAGTACTTCAAGAACTGCTGATATCGAGCTTGCTACAAGGGACTTTCCGCTGGGGA
CTTTCCAGGGAGGCGTGGCCTGGGCGGGACTGGGGAGTGGCGAGCCCTCAGATCCTGCATATAAGCAGCT
GCTTTTTGCCTGTACTGGGTCTCTCTGGTTAGACCAGATCTGAGCCTGGGAGCTCTCTGGCTAACTAGGG
AACCCACTGCTTAAGCCTCAATAAAGCTTGCCTTGAGTGCTTCAAGTAGTGTGTGCCCGTCTGTTGTGTG
ACTCTGGTAACTAGAGATCCCTCAGACCCTTTTAGTCAGTGTGGAAAATCTCTAGCAGTGGCGCCCGAAC
AGGGACTTGAAAGCGAAAGGGAAACCAGAGGAGCTCTCTCGACGCAGGACTCGGCTTGCTGAAGCGCGCA
CGGCAAGAGGCGAGGGGCGGCGACTGGTGAGTACGCCAAAAATTTTGACTAGCGGAGGCTAGAAGGAGAG
AGATGGGTGCGAGAGCGTCAGTATTAAGCGGGGGAGAATTAGATCGCGATGGGAAAAAATTCGGTTAAGG
CCAGGGGGAAAGAAAAAATATAAATTAAAACATATAGTATGGGCAAGCAGGGAGCTAGAACGATTCGCAG
TTAATCCTGGCCTGTTAGAAACATCAGAAGGCTGTAGACAAATACTGGGACAGCTACAACCATCCCTTCA
GACAGGATCAGAAGAACTTAGATCATTATATAATACAGTAGCAACCCTCTATTGTGTGCATCAAAGGATA
GAGATAAAAGACACCAAGGAAGCTTTAGACAAGATAGAGGAAGAGCAAAACAAAAGTAAGACCACCGCAC
AGCAAGCGGCCGGCCGCTGATCTTCAGACCTGGAGGAGGAGATATGAGGGACAATTGGAGAAGTGAATTA
TATAAATATAAAGTAGTAAAAATTGAACCATTAGGAGTAGCACCCACCAAGGCAAAGAGAAGAGTGGTGC
AGAGAGAAAAAAGAGCAGTGGGAATAGGAGCTTTGTTCCTTGGGTTCTTGGGAGCAGCAGGAAGCACTAT
GGGCGCAGCGTCAATGACGCTGACGGTACAGGCCAGACAATTATTGTCTGGTATAGTGCAGCAGCAGAAC
AATTTGCTGAGGGCTATTGAGGCGCAACAGCATCTGTTGCAACTCACAGTCTGGGGCATCAAGCAGCTCC
AGGCAAGAATCCTGGCTGTGGAAAGATACCTAAAGGATCAACAGCTCCTGGGGATTTGGGGTTGCTCTGG
AAAACTCATTTGCACCACTGCTGTGCCTTGGAATGCTAGTTGGAGTAATAAATCTCTGGAACAGATTTGG
AATCACACGACCTGGATGGAGTGGGACAGAGAAATTAACAATTACACAAGCTTAATACACTCCTTAATTG
AAGAATCGCAAAACCAGCAAGAAAAGAATGAACAAGAATTATTGGAATTAGATAAATGGGCAAGTTTGTG
GAATTGGTTTAACATAACAAATTGGCTGTGGTATATAAAATTATTCATAATGATAGTAGGAGGCTTGGTA
GGTTTAAGAATAGTTTTTGCTGTACTTTCTATAGTGAATAGAGTTAGGCAGGGATATTCACCATTATCGT
TTCAGACCCACC
Features (pLannotate 1.2.2; 30 found; start..end, strand, type, name):
    139..256     +  misc_feature   cPPT/CTS: central polypurine tract and central termination sequence of HIV-1
    304..1482    +  promoter       EF-1α promoter: strong constitutive promoter for human elongation factor EF-1α
   1503..1523    +  protein_bind   attB1: mutant version of attB; core recombination site for the Gateway® BP reaction BP Clonase™
   1529..5159    +  CDS            EGFR (fragment): precursor of human epidermal growth factor receptor
   5163..5187    -  protein_bind   attB2: mutant version of attB; recombination site for the Gateway® BP reaction BP Clonase™
   5195..5213    +  promoter       T3 promoter: promoter for bacteriophage T3 RNA polymerase
   5239..5257    -  promoter       T7 promoter: promoter for bacteriophage T7 RNA polymerase
   5263..5281    -  protein_bind   attB4 (fragment): mutant version of attB; core recombination site for the Gateway® BP reaction BP Clonase™
   5337..5378    +  CDS            V5 tag: epitope tag from simian virus 5
   5504..5966    +  misc_feature   IRES: internal ribosome entry site (IRES) of the encephalomyocarditis virus (EMCV)
   5980..6577    +  CDS            PuroR (fragment): puromycin N-acetyltransferase; pac from Streptomyces; confers resistance to puromycin
   6593..7181    +  misc_feature   WPRE: woodchuck hepatitis virus posttranscriptional regulatory element
   7189..7254    +  CDS            nef (fragment): NEF_HV1Z2 - Experimental evidence at protein level: Swiss-Prot protein existence level 1. Extracellular Nef protein targets CD4(+) T-lymphocytes for apoptosis by interacting with CXCR4 surface receptors. From Human immunodeficiency virus type 1 group M subtype D (isolate Z2/CDC-Z34) (HIV-1).
   7256..7489    +  LTR            3' LTR (ΔU3): self-inactivating 3' long terminal repeat (LTR) from HIV-1
   7694..7798    +  promoter       AmpR promoter: bla
   7799..8659    +  CDS            AmpR: β-lactamase; bla; confers resistance to ampicillin, carbenicillin, and related antibiotics
   8830..9418    +  rep_origin     ori: high-copy-number ColE1/pMB1/pBR322/pUC origin of replication
   9601..9655    +  CDS            lacI (fragment): lac repressor; lacI; The lac repressor binds to the lac operator to inhibit transcription in E. coli. This inhibition can be relieved by adding lactose or isopropyl-β-D-thiogalactopyranoside (IPTG).
   9661..9754    +  rep_origin     SV40 ori (fragment): SV40 origin of replication
   9779..9816    +  CDS            lacI (fragment): lac repressor; lacI; The lac repressor binds to the lac operator to inhibit transcription in E. coli. This inhibition can be relieved by adding lactose or isopropyl-β-D-thiogalactopyranoside (IPTG).
   9829..9850    +  protein_bind   CAP binding site: CAP binding activates transcription in the presence of cAMP. E. coli catabolite activator protein
   9865..9895    +  promoter       lac promoter: promoter for the E. coli lac operon
   9899..9921    +  protein_bind   lac operator (fragment): The lac repressor binds to the lac operator to inhibit transcription in E. coli. This inhibition can be relieved by adding lactose or isopropyl-β-D-thiogalactopyranoside (IPTG). lac repressor encoded by lacI
   9953..10036   +  polyA_signal   SV40 poly(A) signal (fragment): SV40 polyadenylation signal
  10203..10532   +  CDS            nef (fragment): NEF_HV1BR - Experimental evidence at protein level: Swiss-Prot protein existence level 1. Extracellular Nef protein targets CD4(+) T-lymphocytes for apoptosis by interacting with CXCR4 surface receptors (PubMed:14990729). From Human immunodeficiency virus type 1 group M subtype B (isolate BRU/LAI) (HIV-1).
  10580..10837   +  LTR            5' LTR (truncated): truncated 5' long terminal repeat (LTR) from HIV-1
  10884..11009   +  misc_feature   HIV-1 Ψ: packaging signal of human immunodeficiency virus type 1
  10993..11331   +  CDS            HIV-1 gag (fragment): gag protein from human immunodeficiency virus 1; gag
  11506..11739   +  misc_feature   RRE: The Rev response element (RRE) of HIV-1 allows for Rev-dependent mRNA export from the nucleus to the cytoplasm.
  12116..94      +  CDS            Rev (fragment) (across the origin): human immunodeficiency virus 1 (HIV-1) Rev protein; rev; enhances nuclear export of unspliced and incompletely spliced viral mRNAs
