[The description below was written by a language model from this plasmid's Addgene catalogue record and pLannotate feature annotations shown in this document.]
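Description:
pHAGE-EGFR-P699S is a lentiviral expression plasmid built on the HIV-1-derived pHAGE backbone and carrying human EGFR (epidermal growth factor receptor) with the P699S point substitution. In bacteria it replicates from a high-copy ColE1/pUC-type origin and is selected with ampicillin through the bla (AmpR) gene. The viral portion contains a truncated 5' LTR, the Ψ packaging signal with an adjoining gag fragment, the Rev response element for Rev-dependent nuclear export of the genomic RNA, and the cPPT/CTS. It ends in a ΔU3 self-inactivating 3' LTR, which leaves the integrated provirus without LTR promoter activity. No viral structural or enzymatic genes are annotated beyond small fragments, so packaging functions have to be supplied in trans.

Within the provirus, the constitutive human EF-1α promoter drives the EGFR coding sequence. The insert is flanked by attB1 and attB2 sites, consistent with the recorded Gateway cloning. Downstream lie short T3 and T7 promoter sequences, an attB4 fragment and a V5 epitope tag. The record does not say whether the V5 tag is translated in frame with EGFR. An EMCV IRES followed by the puromycin N-acetyltransferase gene sits on the same transcript, so transduced mammalian cells can be selected with puromycin, and a WPRE enhances transcript expression.

The stated purpose is lentiviral expression of EGFR P699S. The associated publication concerns systematic functional annotation of somatic cancer mutations, which suggests the construct is used for stable expression of this variant in cell-based assays of its activity.
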