Addgene plasmid #116287: pHAGE-EGFR-P699S
Purpose: Lentiviral expression of EGFR P699S
Depositing lab: Gordon Mills & Kenneth Scott. Depositing organization: Baylor College of Medicine. Publication: Systematic Functional Annotation of Somatic Mutations in Cancer. Ng PK, Li J, Jeong KJ, Shao S, Chen H, Tsang YH, Sengupta S, Wang Z, Bhavana VH, Tran R, Soewito S, Minussi DC, Moreno D, Kong K, Dogruluk T, Lu H, Gao J, Tokheim C, Zhou DC, Johnson AM, Zeng J, Ip CKM, Ju Z, Wester M, Yu S, Li Y, Vellano CP, Schultz N, Karchin R, Ding L, Lu Y, Cheung LWT, Chen K, Shaw KR, Meric-Bernstam F, Scott KL, Yi S, Sahni N, Liang H, Mills GB. Cancer Cell. 2018 Mar 12;33(3):450-462.e10. doi: 10.1016/j.ccell.2018.01.021. PubMed 29533785.
Backbone
  Vector backbone: pHAGE
  Vector type: Lentiviral
Growth in bacteria
  Bacterial resistance: Ampicillin, 100 μg/mL
  Growth temperature: 37°C
  Growth strain: Stbl3
  Copy number: High Copy
Gene/Insert
  Gene/Insert name: EGFR
  Species: H. sapiens (human)
  Mutation: P699S
  Entrez Gene: EGFR (a.k.a. ERBB, ERBB1, ERRP, HER1, NISBD2, NNCIS, PIG61, mENA)
  Cloning method: Gateway Cloning
Terms and licenses: Academic/Nonprofit Terms; Industry Terms: Not Available to Industry
How to cite: pHAGE-EGFR-P699S was a gift from Gordon Mills & Kenneth Scott (Addgene plasmid # 116287 ; http://n2t.net/addgene:116287 ; RRID:Addgene_116287)
