>Addgene plasmid #116287 | pHAGE-EGFR-P699S | depositor partial sequence | sequence record 219161 | insert
ATGCGACCCTCCGGGACGGCCGGGGCAGCGCTCCTGGCGCTGCTGGCTGCGCTCTGCCCGGCGAGTCGGG
CTCTGGAGGAAAAGAAAGTTTGCCAAGGCACGAGTAACAAGCTCACGCAGTTGGGCACTTTTGAAGATCA
TTTTCTCAGCCTCCAGAGGATGTTCAATAACTGTGAGGTGGTCCTTGGGAATTTGGAAATTACCTATGTG
CAGAGGAATTATGATCTTTCCTTCTTAAAGACCATCCAGGAGGTGGCTGGTTATGTCCTCATTGCCCTCA
ACACAGTGGAGCGAATTCCTTTGGAAAACCTGCAGATCATCAGAGGAAATATGTACTACGAAAATTCCTA
TGCCTTAGCAGTCTTATCTAACTATGATGCAAATAAAACCGGACTGAAGGAGCTGCCCATGAGAAATTTA
CAGGAAATCCTGCATGGCGCCGTGCGGTTCAGCAACAACCCTGCCCTGTGCAACGTGGAGAGCATCCAGT
GGCGGGACATAGTCAGCAGTGACTTTCTCAGCAACATGTCGATGGACTTCCAGAACCACCTGGGCAGCTG
CCAAAAGTGTGATCCAAGCTGTCCCAATGGGAGCTGCTGGGGTGCAGGAGAGGAGAACTGCCAGAAACTG
ACCAAAATCATCTGTGCCCAGCAGTGCTCCGGGCGCTGCCGTGGCAAGTCCCCCAGTGACTGCTGCCACA
ACCAGTGTGCTGCAGGCTGCACAGGCCCCCGGGAGAGCGACTGCCTGGTCTGCCGCAAATTCCGAGACGA
AGCCACGTGCAAGGACACCTGCCCCCCACTCATGCTCTACAACCCCACCACGTACCAGATGGATGTGAAC
CCCGAGGGCAAATACAGCTTTGGTGCCACCTGCGTGAAGAAGTGTCCCCGTAATTATGTGGTGACAGATC
ACGGCTCGTGCGTCCGAGCCTGTGGGGCCGACAGCTATGAGATGGAGGAAGACGGCGTCCGCAAGTGTAA
GAAGTGCGAAGGGCCTTGCCGCAAAGTGTGTAACGGAATAGGTATTGGTGAATTTAAAGACTCACTCTCC
ATAAATGCTACGAATATTAAACACTTCAAAAACTGCACCTCCATCAGTGGCGATCTCCACATCCTGCCGG
TGGCATTTAGGGGTGACTCCTTCACACATACTCCTCCTCTGGATCCACAGGAACTGGATATTCTGAAAAC
CGTAAAGGAAATCACAGGGTTTTTGCTGATTCAGGCTTGGCCTGAAAACAGGACGGACCTCCATGCCTTT
GAGAACCTAGAAATCATACGCGGCAGGACCAAGCAACATGGTCAGTTTTCTCTTGCAGTCGTCAGCCTGA
ACATAACATCCTTGGGATTACGCTCCCTCAAGGAGATAAGTGATGGAGATGTGATAATTTCAGGAAACAA
AAATTTGTGCTATGCAAATACAATAAACTGGAAAAAACTGTTTGGGACCTCCGGTCAGAAAACCAAAATT
ATAAGCAACAGAGGTGAAAACAGCTGCAAGGCCACAGGCCAGGTCTGCCATGCCTTGTGCTCCCCCGAGG
GCTGCTGGGGCCCGGAGCCCAGGGACTGCGTCTCTTGCCGGAATGTCAGCCGAGGCAGGGAATGCGTGGA
CAAGTGCAACCTTCTGGAGGGTGAGCCAAGGGAGTTTGTGGAGAACTCTGAGTGCATACAGTGCCACCCA
GAGTGCCTGCCTCAGGCCATGAACATCACCTGCACAGGACGGGGACCAGACAACTGTATCCAGTGTGCCC
ACTACATTGACGGCCCCCACTGCGTCAAGACCTGCCCGGCAGGAGTCATGGGAGAAAACAACACCCTGGT
CTGGAAGTACGCAGACGCCGGCCATGTGTGCCACCTGTGCCATCCAAACTGCACCTACGGATGCACTGGG
CCAGGTCTTGAAGGCTGTCCAACGAATGGGCCTAAGATCCCGTCCATCGCCACTGGGATGGTGGGGGCCC
TCCTCTTGCTGCTGGTGGTGGCCCTGGGGATCGGCCTCTTCATGCGAAGGCGCCACATCGTTCGGAAGCG
CACGCTGCGGAGGCTGCTGCAGGAGAGGGAGCTTGTGGAGCCTCTTACACCCAGTGGAGAAGCTTCCAAC
CAAGCTCTCTTGAGGATCTTGAAGGAAACTGAATTCAAAAAGATCAAAGTGCTGGGCTCCGGTGCGTTCG
GCACGGTGTATAAGGGACTCTGGATCCCAGAAGGTGAGAAAGTTAAAATTCCCGTCGCTATCAAGGAATT
AAGAGAAGCAACATCTCCGAAAGCCAACAAGGAAATCCTCGATGAAGCCTACGTGATGGCCAGCGTGGAC
AACCCCCACGTGTGCCGCCTGCTGGGCATCTGCCTCACCTCCACCGTGCAGCTCATCACGCAGCTCATGC
CCTTCGGCTGCCTCCTGGACTATGTCCGGGAACACAAAGACAATATTGGCTCCCAGTACCTGCTCAACTG
GTGTGTGCAGATCGCAAAGGGCATGAACTACTTGGAGGACCGTCGCTTGGTGCACCGCGACCTGGCAGCC
AGGAACGTACTGGTGAAAACACCGCAGCATGTCAAGATCACAGATTTTGGGCTGGCCAAACTGCTGGGTG
CGGAAGAGAAAGAATACCATGCAGAAGGAGGCAAAGTGCCTATCAAGTGGATGGCATTGGAATCAATTTT
ACACAGAATCTATACCCACCAGAGTGATGTCTGGAGCTACGGGGTGACCGTTTGGGAGTTGATGACCTTT
GGATCCAAGCCATATGACGGAATCCCTGCCAGCGAGATCTCCTCCATCCTGGAGAAAGGAGAACGCCTCC
CTCAGCCACCCATATGTACCATCGATGTCTACATGATCATGGTCAAGTGCTGGATGATAGACGCAGATAG
TCGCCCAAAGTTCCGTGAGTTGATCATCGAATTCTCCAAAATGGCCCGAGACCCCCAGCGCTACCTTGTC
ATTCAGGGGGATGAAAGAATGCATTTGCCAAGTCCTACAGACTCCAACTTCTACCGTGCCCTGATGGATG
AAGAAGACATGGACGACGTGGTGGATGCCGACGAGTACCTCATCCCACAGCAGGGCTTCTTCAGCAGCCC
CTCCACGTCACGGACTCCCCTCCTGAGCTCTCTGAGTGCAACCAGCAACAATTCCACCGTGGCTTGCATT
GATAGAAATGGGCTGCAAAGCTGTCCCATCAAGGAAGACAGCTTCTTGCAGCGATACAGCTCAGACCCCA
CAGGCGCCTTGACTGAGGACAGCATAGACGACACCTTCCTCCCAGTGCCTGAATACATAAACCAGTCCGT
TCCCAAAAGGCCCGCTGGCTCTGTGCAGAATCCTGTCTATCACAATCAGCCTCTGAACCCCGCGCCCAGC
AGAGACCCACACTACCAGGACCCCCACAGCACTGCAGTGGGCAACCCCGAGTATCTCAACACTGTCCAGC
CCACCTGTGTCAACAGCACATTCGACAGCCCTGCCCACTGGGCCCAGAAAGGCAGCCACCAAATTAGCCT
GGACAACCCTGACTACCAGCAGGACTTCTTTCCCAAGGAAGCCAAGCCAAATGGCATCTTTAAGGGCTCC
ACAGCTGAAAATGCAGAATACCTAAGGGTCGCGCCACAAAGCAGTGAATTTATTGGAGCATGA
